>Addgene plasmid #46462 | pGEX p55g(NC)-SH2 | depositor full sequence | sequence record 65645 | Full Sequence
ACGTTATCGACTGCACGGTGCACCAATGCTTCTGGCGTCAGGCAGCCATCGGAAGCTGTGGTATGGCTGT
GCAGGTCGTAAATCACTGCATAATTCGTGTCGCTCAAGGCGCACTCCCGTTCTGGATAATGTTTTTTGCG
CCGACATCATAACGGTTCTGGCAAATATTCTGAAATGAGCTGTTGACAATTAATCATCGGCTCGTATAAT
GTGTGGAATTGTGAGCGGATAACAATTTCACACAGGAAACAGTATTCATGTCCCCTATACTAGGTTATTG
GAAAATTAAGGGCCTTGTGCAACCCACTCGACTTCTTTTGGAATATCTTGAAGAAAAATATGAAGAGCAT
TTGTATGAGCGCGATGAAGGTGATAAATGGCGAAACAAAAAGTTTGAATTGGGTTTGGAGTTTCCCAATC
TTCCTTATTATATTGATGGTGATGTTAAATTAACACAGTCTATGGCCATCATACGTTATATAGCTGACAA
GCACAACATGTTGGGTGGTTGTCCAAAAGAGCGTGCAGAGATTTCAATGCTTGAAGGAGCGGTTTTGGAT
ATTAGATACGGTGTTTCGAGAATTGCATATAGTAAAGACTTTGAAACTCTCAAAGTTGATTTTCTTAGCA
AGCTACCTGAAATGCTGAAAATGTTCGAAGATCGTTTATGTCATAAAACATATTTAAATGGTGATCATGT
AACCCATCCTGACTTCATGTTGTATGACGCTCTTGATGTTGTTTTATACATGGACCCAATGTGCCTGGAT
GCGTTCCCAAAATTAGTTTGTTTTAAAAAACGTATTGAAGCTATCCCACAAATTGATAAGTACTTGAAAT
CCAGCAAGTATATAGCATGGCCTTTGCAGGGCTGGCAAGCCACGTTTGGTGGTGGCGACCATCCTCCAAA
ATCGGATCTGGAAGTTCTGTTCCAGGGGCCCCTGGGATCCAGTTCTGTTTCTCTTCAGGATGCAGAATGG
TACTGGGGGGATATTTCAAGGGAGGAGGTAAATGACAAATTGCGGGATATGCCAGATGGGACCTTCTTGG
TCCGAGATGCCTCAACAAAAATGCAGGGAGATTATACTTTGACTTTGCGGAAGGGAGGCAATAATAAGTT
AATAAAGATCTATCACCGGGATGGTAAATATGGCTTTTCTGATCCTCTGACATTTAATTCCGTGGTGGAG
CTCATTAACCACTATCACCATGAATCTCTTGCTCAGTACAATCCCAAACTTGATGTGAAGCTGATGTACC
CAGTGTCCAGATACCAACAGGATCAGTTGGTAAAAGAAGATAATATTGATGCAGTAGGTAAAAAACTGCA
AGAATACCNCTCTCAGTATCAGGAGAAGAGTAAAGAGTATGATAGGCTGTATGAAGAATATACTAGAACA
TCCCAGGAAATACAGATGAAGAGGACTGCAATAGAAGCTTTTAATGAAACAATTAAAATATTTGAAGAGC
AGTGTCACACACAAGAACAACATAGCAAAGAATATATTGAGCGATTTCGCAGAGAGGGGAATGAAAAGGA
GATTGAACGAATTATGATGAATTATGATAAATTGAAATCNCGTCTGGGTGAGATTCATGATAGCAAAATG
CGTCTAGAGCAGGATTTGAAGAATCAAGCTTTGGACAACCGAGAAATAGATAAAAAAATGAATAGCATCA
AACCTGACCTGATCCAGCTGCGAAAGATCCGAGATCAACACCTTGTATGGCTCAATCACAAAGGAGTGAG
ACAGAAACGCCTGAATGTCTGGCTGGGAATTAAGAATGAGGATGCTGCTGAGAACTATTTTATCAATGAG
GAAGATGAAAACCTGCCCCATTATGATGAGAAAACCTGGTTTGTTGAGGATATCAATCGAGTACAAGCAG
AGGACTTGCTTTATGGGAAACCTGATGGTGCATTCTTAATTCGTGAGAGTAGCAAGAAAGGATGCTATGC
TTGCTCTGTGGTGGCCGATGGGGAAGTGAAGCACTGTGTGATCTACAGCACTGCTCGGGGCTATGGCTTT
GCAGAGCCCTACAACCTGTACAGCTCTCTGAAGGAGCTAGTGCTCCATTACCAGCAGACATCCTTGGTTC
AGCACAACGACTCCCTCAACGTCAGGCTTGCCTACCCTGTTCATGCACAGATGCCCTCGCTTTGCAGAGG
AATTCTATGAGCGGCCGCATCGTGACTGACTGACGATCTGCCTCGCGCGTTTCGGTGATGACGGTGAAAA
CCTCTGACACATGCAGCTCCCGGAGACGGTCACAGCTTGTCTGTAAGCGGATGCCGGGAGCAGACAAGCC
CGTCAGGGCGCGTCAGCGGGTGTTGGCGGGTGTCGGGGCGCAGCCATGACCCAGTCACGTAGCGATAGCG
GAGTGTATAATTCTTGAAGACGAAAGGGCCTCGTGATACGCCTATTTTTATAGGTTAATGTCATGATAAT
AATGGTTTCTTAGACGTCAGGTGGCACTTTTCGGGGAAATGTGCGCGGAACCCCTATTTGTTTATTTTTC
TAAATACATTCAAATATGTATCCGCTCATGAGACAATAACCCTGATAAATGCTTCAATAATATTGAAAAA
GGAAGAGTATGAGTATTCAACATTTCCGTGTCGCCCTTATTCCCTTTTTTGCGGCATTTTGCCTTCCTGT
TTTTGCTCACCCAGAAACGCTGGTGAAAGTAAAAGATGCTGAAGATCAGTTGGGTGCACGAGTGGGTTAC
ATCGAACTGGATCTCAACAGCGGTAAGATCCTTGAGAGTTTTCGCCCCGAAGAACGTTTTCCAATGATGA
GCACTTTTAAAGTTCTGCTATGTGGCGCGGTATTATCCCGTGTTGACGCCGGGCAAGAGCAACTCGGTCG
CCGCATACACTATTCTCAGAATGACTTGGTTGAGTACTCACCAGTCACAGAAAAGCATCTTACGGATGGC
ATGACAGTAAGAGAATTATGCAGTGCTGCCATAACCATGAGTGATAACACTGCGGCCAACTTACTTCTGA
CAACGATCGGAGGACCGAAGGAGCTAACCGCTTTTTTGCACAACATGGGGGATCATGTAACTCGCCTTGA
TCGTTGGGAACCGGAGCTGAATGAAGCCATACCAAACGACGAGCGTGACACCACGATGCCTGCAGCAATG
GCAACAACGTTGCGCAAACTATTAACTGGCGAACTACTTACTCTAGCTTCCCGGCAACAATTAATAGACT
GGATGGAGGCGGATAAAGTTGCAGGACCACTTCTGCGCTCGGCCCTTCCGGCTGGCTGGTTTATTGCTGA
TAAATCTGGAGCCGGTGAGCGTGGGTCTCGCGGTATCATTGCAGCACTGGGGCCAGATGGTAAGCCCTCC
CGTATCGTAGTTATCTACACGACGGGGAGTCAGGCAACTATGGATGAACGAAATAGACAGATCGCTGAGA
TAGGTGCCTCACTGATTAAGCATTGGTAACTGTCAGACCAAGTTTACTCATATATACTTTAGATTGATTT
AAAACTTCATTTTTAATTTAAAAGGATCTAGGTGAAGATCCTTTTTGATAATCTCATGACCAAAATCCCT
TAACGTGAGTTTTCGTTCCACTGAGCGTCAGACCCCGTAGAAAAGATCAAAGGATCTTCTTGAGATCCTT
TTTTTCTGCGCGTAATCTGCTGCTTGCAAACAAAAAAACCACCGCTACCAGCGGTGGTTTGTTTGCCGGA
TCAAGAGCTACCAACTCTTTTTCCGAAGGTAACTGGCTTCAGCAGAGCGCAGATACCAAATACTGTCCTT
CTAGTGTAGCCGTAGTTAGGCCACCACTTCAAGAACTCTGTAGCACCGCCTACATACCTCGCTCTGCTAA
TCCTGTTACCAGTGGCTGCTGCCAGTGGCGATAAGTCGTGTCTTACCGGGTTGGACTCAAGACGATAGTT
ACCGGATAAGGCGCAGCGGTCGGGCTGAACGGGGGGTTCGTGCACACAGCCCAGCTTGGAGCGAACGACC
TACACCGAACTGAGATACCTACAGCGTGAGCTATGAGAAAGCGCCACGCTTCCCGAAGGGAGAAAGGCGG
ACAGGTATCCGGTAAGCGGCAGGGTCGGAACAGGAGAGCGCACGAGGGAGCTTCCAGGGGGAAACGCCTG
GTATCTTTATAGTCCTGTCGGGTTTCGCCACCTCTGACTTGAGCGTCGATTTTTGTGATGCTCGTCAGGG
GGGCGGAGCCTATGGAAAAACGCCAGCAACGCGGCCTTTTTACGGTTCCTGGCCTTTTGCTGGCCTTTTG
CTCACATGTTCTTTCCTGCGTTATCCCCTGATTCTGTGGATAACCGTATTACCGCCTTTGAGTGAGCTGA
TACCGCTCGCCGCAGCCGAACGACCGAGCGCAGCGAGTCAGTGAGCGAGGAAGCGGAAGAGCGCCTGATG
CGGTATTTTCTCCTTACGCATCTGTGCGGTATTTCACACCGCATAAATTCCGACACCATCGAATGGTGCA
AAACCTTTCGCGGTATGGCATGATAGCGCCCGGAAGAGAGTCAATTCAGGGTGGTGAATGTGAAACCAGT
AACGTTATACGATGTCGCAGAGTATGCCGGTGTCTCTTATCAGACCGTTTCCCGCGTGGTGAACCAGGCC
AGCCACGTTTCTGCGAAAACGCGGGAAAAAGTGGAAGCGGCGATGGCGGAGCTGAATTACATTCCCAACC
GCGTGGCACAACAACTGGCGGGCAAACAGTCGTTGCTGATTGGCGTTGCCACCTCCAGTCTGGCCCTGCA
CGCGCCGTCGCAAATTGTCGCGGCGATTAAATCTCGCGCCGATCAACTGGGTGCCAGCGTGGTGGTGTCG
ATGGTAGAACGAAGCGGCGTCGAAGCCTGTAAAGCGGCGGTGCACAATCTTCTCGCGCAACGCGTCAGTG
GGCTGATCATTAACTATCCGCTGGATGACCAGGATGCCATTGCTGTGGAAGCTGCCTGCACTAATGTTCC
GGCGTTATTTCTTGATGTCTCTGACCAGACACCCATCAACAGTATTATTTTCTCCCATGAAGACGGTACG
CGACTGGGCGTGGAGCATCTGGTCGCATTGGGTCACCAGCAAATCGCGCTGTTAGCGGGCCCATTAAGTT
CTGTCTCGGCGCGTCTGCGTCTGGCTGGCTGGCATAAATATCTCACTCGCAATCAAATTCAGCCGATAGC
GGAACGGGAAGGCGACTGGAGTGCCATGTCCGGTTTTCAACAAACCATGCAAATGCTGAATGAGGGCATC
GTTCCCACTGCGATGCTGGTTGCCAACGATCAGATGGCGCTGGGCGCAATGCGCGCCATTACCGAGTCCG
GGCTGCGCGTTGGTGCGGATATCTCGGTAGTGGGATACGACGATACCGAAGACAGCTCATGTTATATCCC
GCCGTCAACCACCATCAAACAGGATTTTCGCCTGCTGGGGCAAACCAGCGTGGACCGCTTGCTGCAACTC
TCTCAGGGCCAGGCGGTGAAGGGCAATCAGCTGTTGCCCGTCTCACTGGTGAAAAGAAAAACCACCCTGG
CGCCCAATACGCAAACCGCCTCTCCCCGCGCGTTGGCCGATTCATTAATGCAGCTGGCACGACAGGTTTC
CCGACTGGAAAGCGGGCAGTGAGCGCAACGCAATTAATGTGAGTTAGCTCACTCATTAGGCACCCCAGGC
TTTACACTTTATGCTTCCGGCTCGTATGTTGTGTGGAATTGTGAGCGGATAACAATTTCACACAGGAAAC
AGCTATGACCATGATTACGGATTCACTGGCCGTCGTTTTACAACGTCGTGACTGGGAAAACCCTGGCGTT
ACCCAACTTAATCGCCTTGCAGCACATCCCCCTTTCGCCAGCTGGCGTAATAGCGAAGAGGCCCGCACCG
ATCGCCCTTCCCAACAGTTGCGCAGCCTGAATGGCGAATGGCGCTTTGCCTGGTTTCCGGCACCAGAAGC
GGTGCCGGAAAGCTGGCTGGAGTGCGATCTTCCTGAGGCCGATACTGTCGTCGTCCCCTCAAACTGGCAG
ATGCACGGTTACGATGCGCCCATCTACACCAACGTAACCTATCCCATTACGGTCAATCCGCCGTTTGTTC
CCACGGAGAATCCGACGGGTTGTTACTCGCTCACATTTAATGTTGATGAAAGCTGGCTACAGGAAGGCCA
GACGCGAATTATTTTTGATGGCGTTGGAATT
Features (pLannotate 1.2.2; 17 found; start..end, strand, type, name):
      6..107     -  CDS            yciV (fragment): RNAAM_ECOLI - Also known as trpH From Escherichia coli (strain K12).
    183..211     +  promoter       tac promoter: strong E. coli promoter; hybrid between the trp and lac UV5 promoters
    219..235     +  protein_bind   lac operator: The lac repressor binds to the lac operator to inhibit transcription in E. coli. This inhibition can be relieved by adding lactose or isopropyl-β-D-thiogalactopyranoside (IPTG). lac repressor encoded by lacI
    258..911     +  CDS            GST26_SCHJA: Experimental evidence at protein level: Swiss-Prot protein existence level 1. GST isoenzymes appear to play a central role in the parasite detoxification system. Other functions are also suspected including a role in increasing the solubility of haematin in the parasite gut. From Schistosoma japonicum (Blood fluke).
    903..2168    +  CDS            PIK3R3 (fragment): P55G_HUMAN - Experimental evidence at protein level: Swiss-Prot protein existence level 1. Binds to activated (phosphorylated) protein-tyrosine kinases through its SH2 domain and regulates their kinase activity. During insulin stimulation, it also binds to IRS-1. From Homo sapiens (Human).
   2208..2247    +  CDS            rop (fragment): Rop protein, which maintains plasmids at low copy number; rop
   2349..2389    +  misc_feature   bom (fragment): basis of mobility region from pBR322
   2494..2598    +  promoter       AmpR promoter: bla
   2599..3459    +  CDS            AmpR: β-lactamase; bla; confers resistance to ampicillin, carbenicillin, and related antibiotics
   3630..4218    +  rep_origin     ori: high-copy-number ColE1/pMB1/pBR322/pUC origin of replication
   4404..4455    -  misc_feature   bom (fragment): basis of mobility region from pBR322
   4462..4539    +  promoter       lacIq promoter: lacI (mutant); In the lacIq allele, a single base change in the promoter boosts expression of the lacI gene about 10-fold.
   4540..5622    +  CDS            lacI: lac repressor; lacI; The lac repressor binds to the lac operator to inhibit transcription in E. coli. This inhibition can be relieved by adding lactose or isopropyl-β-D-thiogalactopyranoside (IPTG).
   5635..5656    +  protein_bind   CAP binding site: CAP binding activates transcription in the presence of cAMP. E. coli catabolite activator protein
   5671..5701    +  promoter       lac promoter: promoter for the E. coli lac operon
   5709..5725    +  protein_bind   lac operator: The lac repressor binds to the lac operator to inhibit transcription in E. coli. This inhibition can be relieved by adding lactose or isopropyl-β-D-thiogalactopyranoside (IPTG). lac repressor encoded by lacI
   5745..5918    +  CDS            lacZα: LacZα fragment of β-galactosidase; lacZ fragment
