[The description below was written by a language model from this plasmid's Addgene catalogue record and pLannotate feature annotations shown in this document.]
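Description:
pGEX p55g(NC)-SH2 is a bacterial expression plasmid built on the pGEX6P1 backbone for producing a GST-tagged fragment of human PIK3R3 (p55-gamma, a regulatory subunit of PI3-kinase) in E. coli. The insert, about 1.2 kb cloned between BamHI and EcoRI sites that both remain intact, encodes amino acids 56–461. The "NC" in the name suggests that this span takes in both the N-terminal and C-terminal SH2 domains, although the record does not spell this out. The plasmid replicates from a ColE1/pBR322-type origin and is selected with ampicillin through the bla (AmpR) gene. The catalogue lists it as low copy. Short rop and bom fragments, a lacZα remnant and a small yciV fragment in the annotation are backbone leftovers with no stated role.

Expression is driven by the tac promoter, a strong trp/lac hybrid, followed by a lac operator. The plasmid also carries lacI under the lacIq promoter, so it supplies its own repressor. Transcription therefore stays off until it is induced with IPTG, whatever the host strain. The open reading frame begins with Schistosoma japonicum glutathione S-transferase, which is joined to the PIK3R3 fragment through a PreScission protease recognition site. This allows the fusion to be purified on glutathione resin and the GST moiety to be cleaved off if desired. The depositor gives the fusion protein's size as roughly 67 kDa.

The associated publication concerns high-throughput phosphotyrosine profiling using SH2 domains. This points to use of the purified GST fusion as a probe for tyrosine-phosphorylated binding partners.
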