Addgene plasmid #46462: pGEX p55g(NC)-SH2
Depositing lab: Bruce Mayer. Depositing organization: University of Connecticut Health Center. Publication: High-throughput phosphotyrosine profiling using SH2 domains. Machida K, Thompson CM, Dierck K, Jablonowski K, Karkkainen S, Liu B, Zhang H, Nash PD, Newman DK, Nollau P, Pawson T, Renkema GH, Saksela K, Schiller MR, Shin DG, Mayer BJ. Mol Cell. 2007 Jun 22;26(6):899-915. 10.1016/j.molcel.2007.05.031 PubMed 17588523.
Backbone
  Vector backbone: pGEX6P1
  Backbone manufacturer: GE Healthcare Biosciences
  Backbone size w/o insert (bp): 4900
  Vector type: Bacterial Expression
Growth in bacteria
  Bacterial resistance: Ampicillin, 100 μg/mL
  Growth temperature: 37°C
  Growth strain: DH5alpha
  Copy number: Low Copy
Gene/Insert
  Gene/Insert name: p55g(NC) (alt names: PIK3R3; p55; FLJ41892; p55-GAMMA; DKFZp686P05226; PIK3R3)
  Species: H. sapiens (human)
  Insert size (bp): 1231
  Mutation: contains amino acids 56-461
  Entrez Gene: PIK3R3 (a.k.a. p55, p55-GAMMA, p55PIK)
  Promoter: Tac
  Tag / fusion protein: GST (N terminal on backbone); PreScission (N terminal on backbone)
  Cloning method: Restriction Enzyme; 5′ cloning site BamHI (not destroyed); 3′ cloning site EcoRI (not destroyed)
  Sequencing primers: 5′ pGEX-5; 3′ pGEX-3
Terms and licenses: Academic/Nonprofit Terms; Industry Terms: Not Available to Industry
Depositor comments: The molecular weight of the GST fusion protein is approximately 67 kDa
How to cite: pGEX p55g(NC)-SH2 was a gift from Bruce Mayer (Addgene plasmid # 46462 ; http://n2t.net/addgene:46462 ; RRID:Addgene_46462)
