>Addgene plasmid #46462 | pGEX p55g(NC)-SH2 | depositor partial sequence | sequence record 65646 | Insert sequence
GGATCCAGTTCTGTTTCTCTTCAGGATGCAGAATGGTACTGGGGGGATATTTCAAGGGAGGAGGTAAATG
ACAAATTGCGGGATATGCCAGATGGGACCTTCTTGGTCCGAGATGCCTCAACAAAAATGCAGGGAGATTA
TACTTTGACTTTGCGGAAGGGAGGCAATAATAAGTTAATAAAGATCTATCACCGGGATGGTAAATATGGC
TTTTCTGATCCTCTGACATTTAATTCCGTGGTGGAGCTCATTAACCACTATCACCATGAATCTCTTGCTC
AGTACAATCCCAAACTTGATGTGAAGCTGATGTACCCAGTGTCCAGATACCAACAGGATCAGTTGGTAAA
AGAAGATAATATTGATGCAGTAGGTAAAAAACTGCAAGAATACCNCTCTCAGTATCAGGAGAAGAGTAAA
GAGTATGATAGGCTGTATGAAGAATATACTAGAACATCCCAGGAAATACAGATGAAGAGGACTGCAATAG
AAGCTTTTAATGAAACAATTAAAATATTTGAAGAGCAGTGTCACACACAAGAACAACATAGCAAAGAATA
TATTGAGCGATTTCGCAGAGAGGGGAATGAAAAGGAGATTGAACGAATTATGATGAATTATGATAAATTG
AAATCNCGTCTGGGTGAGATTCATGATAGCAAAATGCGTCTAGAGCAGGATTTGAAGAATCAAGCTTTGG
ACAACCGAGAAATAGATAAAAAAATGAATAGCATCAAACCTGACCTGATCCAGCTGCGAAAGATCCGAGA
TCAACACCTTGTATGGCTCAATCACAAAGGAGTGAGACAGAAACGCCTGAATGTCTGGCTGGGAATTAAG
AATGAGGATGCTGCTGAGAACTATTTTATCAATGAGGAAGATGAAAACCTGCCCCATTATGATGAGAAAA
CCTGGTTTGTTGAGGATATCAATCGAGTACAAGCAGAGGACTTGCTTTATGGGAAACCTGATGGTGCATT
CTTAATTCGTGAGAGTAGCAAGAAAGGATGCTATGCTTGCTCTGTGGTGGCCGATGGGGAAGTGAAGCAC
TGTGTGATCTACAGCACTGCTCGGGGCTATGGCTTTGCAGAGCCCTACAACCTGTACAGCTCTCTGAAGG
AGCTAGTGCTCCATTACCAGCAGACATCCTTGGTTCAGCACAACGACTCCCTCAACGTCAGGCTTGCCTA
CCCTGTTCATGCACAGATGCCCTCGCTTTGCAGAGGAATTC
