>Addgene plasmid #46462 | pGEX p55g(NC)-SH2 | addgene partial sequence | sequence record 66711 | pGEX5
AGTTCTGTTCCAGGGGCCCCTGGGATCCAGTTCTGTTTCTCTTCAGGATGCAGAATGGTACTGGGGGGAT
ATTTCAAGGGAGGAGGTAAATGACAAATTGCGGGATATGCCAGATGGGACCTTCTTGGTCCGAGATGCCT
CAACAAAAATGCAGGGAGATTATACTTTGACTTTGCGGAAGGGAGGCAATAATAAGTTAATAAAGATCTA
TCACCGGGATGGTAAATATGGCTTTTCTGATCCTCTGACATTTAATTCCGTGGTGGAGCTCATTAACCAC
TATCACCATGAATCTCTTGCTCAGTACAATCCCAAACTTGATGTGAAGCTGATGTACCCAGTGTCCAGAT
ACCAACAGGATCAGTTGGTAAAAGAAGATAATATTGATGCAGTAGGTAAAAAACTGCAAGAATACCACTC
TCAGTATCAGGAGAAGAGTAAAGAGTATGATAGGCTGTATGAAGAATATACTAGAACATCCCAGGAAATA
CAGATGAAGAGGACTGCAATAGAAGCTTTTAATGAAACAATTAAAATATTTGAAGAGCAGTGTCACACAC
AAGAACAACATAGCAAAGAATATATTGAGCGATTTCGCAGAGAGGGGAATGAAAAGGAGATTGAACGAAT
TATGATGAATTATGATAAATTGAAATCACGTCTGGGTGAGATTCATGATAGCAAAATGCGTCTAGAGCAG
GATTTGAAGAATCAAGCTTTGGACAACCGAGAAATAGATAAAAAAATGAATAGCATCAAACCTGACCTGA
TCCAGCTGCGAAAGATCCGAGATCAACACCTTGTATGGCTCAATCACAAAGGAGTGAGACAGAAACGCCT
GA
